>Addgene plasmid #174433 | pCE41 | addgene full sequence | sequence record 349717 | Addgene NGS Result
TAGATCCTTTTAAATTAAAAATGAAGTTTTAAATCAATCTAAAGTATATATGAGTAAACTTGGTCTGACA
GTTACCAATGCTTGATCAGTGAGGCACCTATCTCAGCGATCTGTCTATTTCGTTCATCCATAGTTGCCTG
ACTCCCCGTCGTGTAGATAACTACGATACGGGAGGGCTTACCATCTGGCCCCAGTGCTGCAATGATACCG
CGAGACCCACGCTCACCGGCTCCAGATTTATCAGCAATAAACCAGCCAGCCGGAAGGGCCGAGCGCAGAA
GTGGTCCTGCAACTTTATCCGCCTCCATCCAGTCTATTAATTGTTGCCGGGAAGCTAGAGTAAGTAGTTC
GCCAGTTAATAGTTTGCGCAACGTTGTTGCCATTGCTACAGGCATCGTGGTGTCACGCTCGTCGTTTGGT
ATGGCTTCATTCAGCTCCGGTTCCCAACGATCAAGGCGAGTTACATGATCCCCCATGTTGTGCAAAAAAG
CGGTTAGCTCCTTCGGTCCTCCGATCGTTGTCAGAAGTAAGTTGGCCGCAGTGTTATCACTCATGGTTAT
GGCAGCACTGCATAATTCTCTTACTGTCATGCCATCCGTAAGATGCTTTTCTGTGACTGGTGAGTACTCA
ACCAAGTCATTCTGAGAATAGTGTATGCGGCGACCGAGTTGCTCTTGCCCGGCGTCAATACGGGATAATA
CCGCGCCACATAGCAGAACTTTAAAAGTGCTCATCATTGGAAAACGTTCTTCGGGGCGAAAACTCTCAAG
GATCTTACCGCTGTTGAGATCCAGTTCGATGTAACCCACTCGTGCACCCAACTGATCTTCAGCATCTTTT
ACTTTCACCAGAGTTTCTGGGTGAGCAAAAACAGGAAGGCAAAATGCCGCAAAAAAGGGAATAAGGGCGA
CACGGAAATGTTGAATACTCATACTCTTCCTTTTTCAATATTATTGAAGCATTTATCAGGGTTATTGTCT
CATGAGCGGATACATATTTGAATGTATTTAGAAAAATAAACAAATAGGGGTTCCGCGCACATTTCCCCGA
AAAGTGCCACCTGACGTCTAAGAAACCATTATTATCATGACATTAACCTATAAAAATAGGCGTATCACGA
GGCCCTTTGACGGCACGGCCACGCGTTTAAACCGCCTACTGTATAAGTCGAAGAGCACAAGGGGTTACTT
TACAAGACTTGCCAGAAACCGAATTACCAGCCGTGCTTCAGCCAGTAGCTGAGGCTATGGACGCAATCGC
TGCAGCCGATTTAAGTCAAACATCAGGTTTCGGTCCTTTTGGGCCACAAGGGATCGGTCAATATACTACC
TGGCGTGATTTTATTTGCGCCATAGCAGATCCTCACGTGTACCACTGGCAAACCGTCATGGATGACACAG
TCTCAGCATCCGTGGCCCAGGCACTTGACGAATTGATGTTATGGGCAGAGGATTGTCCTGAGGTGCGACA
CTTGGTTCATGCCGACTTTGGGAGTAACAACGTCTTAACAGACAACGGACGAATAACCGCTGTGATTGAC
TGGTCAGAAGCTATGTTCGGTGACTCTCAATACGAAGTTGCCAACATCTTCTTCTGGCGACCTTGGCTTG
CCTGCATGGAACAGCAAACACGATACTTCGAACGACGACATCCAGAACTTGCCGGATCTCCTCGATTACG
TGCCTATATGTTACGTATCGGTTTAGACCAATTGTATCAGAGTTTGGTCGACGGAAATTTCGACGACGCC
GCATGGGCACAGGGTCGTTGTGACGCCATAGTTAGAAGTGGAGCAGGTACCGTTGGGAGAACTCAGATTG
CTCGTAGATCCGCAGCAGTATGGACAGATGGATGTGTAGAGGTTTTAGCCGACAGTGGAAACCGAAGACC
TTCAACAAGACCACGTGCCAAGGAGTAAAGCTTAACTTTTAGAGTCACTTACCCTACAAAGGTGTAAGCT
TCCCTCAGATCAGGCGGCACGCATCTGATATCTAACATCCATTGTAAAATTAGTGAAGATTAACACTCAG
AGCCAGTTATTTTGAACACAGATGGCTTTTGGCTGCTCTTATCGTCTACGTTTCTTTTTTTTTTTTTTTT
TTTTTTTTTTTTTTTTTTCCTAATTTTTTACGAGTTCACTAATTGGTTTCGGGGGCTCAATTTTCGAATG
CGACATTCATAAACTTTGACCTTTTATGTGTTGATCTGGATAATTTTGACCTCAAAACTCGGAAAAATTG
ATGTATAGCGTATTCGACATGGCTTTAAAAGTCGCAGAGTTCTACGATTTTCATTTGCACTGGCCCATCC
GGTAAGCCTCGGGGCTCCGGCATGTGAGGGTTCGACTCCCTCAGCAGAAAACATGCCGTGAAAGAAAACA
CCAGTTTTAGAGCTAGAAATAGCAAGTTAAAATAAGGCTAGTCCGTTATCAACTTGAAAAAGTGGCACCG
AGTCGGTGCTTTTTTTCTCGAGTTTTTTTATCGAGTCTCCATTGAAGGCCAGTGTTGTCAAAGGAACCAA
TTTCACCGTGGTGCGTGAATTGGTCGGTGGTATCTACTTTGGTGAGAGACAAGAACAGGAAGAGTCTGCC
GACGGTCAGAGCGCTTGGGACACCGAGAAGTACAGTGTCTCTGAAGTTGAAAGAATCACCAGAATGGCTG
CCTTCATGGCTTTGCAGCACAACCCTCCTTTGCCCATCTGGTCCTTAGACAAGGCCAACGTGCTTGCCTC
ATCTAGATTGTGGAGAAAGACGGTCGACAAGGTGATGAGCGAGGAGTTCCCTCAATTGACCATCAACCAC
CAGCTCATTGACTCTGCTGCCATGATTTTGGTGCAGAGCCCAACTAAATTGAACGGTGTTGTGATCACGT
CAAACATGTTTGGTGATATTATTTCCGACGAGGCTTCCGTGATCCCTGGCTCCTTGGGTCTTTTACCTTC
TGCATCTTTGGCTTCATTACCAGATACAAATAAGGCGTTTGGTTTGTACGAACCATGCCACGGTTCGGCT
CCGGACTTGCCAGAAAACAAGGTCAACCCTGTCGCCACGATTTTGTCGGCCGCTATGATGTTGCGCTTGT
CATTAGACTGCCTCAGAGAGGCAGAGGCCTTGGAGAAGGCTGTTCGTAACGTTTTGGACTCTGGTATTCG
AACCGCAGATTTGAAGGGCTCAAGTTCCACTCAGGAAGTGGGCGATGCCATTGCTGCTGAGGTAAAGAAG
CTTTTGCAGAAATAACGGTGTTTAAACCCCAGCGCCTGGCGGGCGCTCACAATTCCACACAACATACGAG
CCGGAAGCATAAAGTGTAAAGCCTGGGGTGCCTAATGAGTGAGCTAACTCACATTAATTGCGTTGCGCTC
ACTGCCCGCTTTCCAGTCGGGAAACCTGTCGTGCCAGCTGCATTAATGAATCGGCCAACGCGCGGGGAGA
GGCGGTTTGCGTATTGGGCGCTCTTCCGCTTCCTCGCTCACTGACTCGCTGCGCTCGGTCGTTCGGCTGC
GGCGAGCGGTATCAGCTCACTCAAAGGCGGTAATACGGTTATCCACAGAATCAGGGGATAACGCAGGAAA
GAACATGTGAGCAAAAGGCCAGCAAAAGGCCAGGAACCGTAAAAAGGCCGCGTTGCTGGCGTTTTTCCAT
AGGCTCCGCCCCCCTGACGAGCATCACAAAAATCGACGCTCAAGTCAGAGGTGGCGAAACCCGACAGGAC
TATAAAGATACCAGGCGTTTCCCCCTGGAAGCTCCCTCGTGCGCTCTCCTGTTCCGACCCTGCCGCTTAC
CGGATACCTGTCCGCCTTTCTCCCTTCGGGAAGCGTGGCGCTTTCTCATAGCTCACGCTGTAGGTATCTC
AGTTCGGTGTAGGTCGTTCGCTCCAAGCTGGGCTGTGTGCACGAACCCCCCGTTCAGCCCGACCGCTGCG
CCTTATCCGGTAACTATCGTCTTGAGTCCAACCCGGTAAGACACGACTTATCGCCACTGGCAGCAGCCAC
TGGTAACAGGATTAGCAGAGCGAGGTATGTAGGCGGTGCTACAGAGTTCTTGAAGTGGTGGCCTAACTAC
GGCTACACTAGAAGAACAGTATTTGGTATCTGCGCTCTGCTGAAGCCAGTTACCTTCGGAAAAAGAGTTG
GTAGCTCTTGATCCGGCAAACAAACCACCGCTGGTAGCGGTGGTTTTTTTGTTTGCAAGCAGCAGATTAC
GCGCAGAAAAAAAGGATCTCAAGAAGATCCTTTGATCTTTTCTACGGGGTCTGACGCTCAGTGGAACGAA
AACTCACGTTAAGGGATTTTGGTCATGAGATTATCAAAAAGGATCTTCACC
Features (pLannotate 1.2.2; 9 found; start..end, strand, type, name):
     72..932     -  CDS            AmpR: β-lactamase; bla; confers resistance to ampicillin, carbenicillin, and related antibiotics
    933..1037    -  promoter       AmpR promoter: bla
   1157..1915    +  CDS            hph (fragment): KHYB_ECOLX - Experimental evidence at protein level: Swiss-Prot protein existence level 1. The aminoglycoside phosphotransferases achieve inactivation of their antibiotic substrates by phosphorylation. Only phosphorylates hygromycin and closely related compounds such as demethyl analogs and destomycin. From Escherichia coli.
   2384..2459    +  misc_RNA       gRNA scaffold: guide RNA scaffold for the Streptococcus pyogenes CRISPR/Cas9 system
   2486..3226    +  CDS            LEU2 (fragment): LEU3_YEAST - Experimental evidence at protein level: Swiss-Prot protein existence level 1. Catalyzes the oxidation of 3-carboxy-2-hydroxy-4- methylpentanoate (3-isopropylmalate) to 3-carboxy-4-methyl-2- oxopentanoate. The product decarboxylates to 4-methyl-2 oxopentanoate. From Saccharomyces cerevisiae (strain ATCC 204508 / S288c) (Baker's yeast).
   3280..3310    -  promoter       lac promoter: promoter for the E. coli lac operon
   3325..3346    -  protein_bind   CAP binding site: CAP binding activates transcription in the presence of cAMP. E. coli catabolite activator protein
   3359..3451    -  CDS            lacI (fragment): lac repressor; lacI; The lac repressor binds to the lac operator to inhibit transcription in E. coli. This inhibition can be relieved by adding lactose or isopropyl-β-D-thiogalactopyranoside (IPTG).
   3634..4222    -  rep_origin     ori: high-copy-number ColE1/pMB1/pBR322/pUC origin of replication
