[The description below was written by a language model from this plasmid's Addgene catalogue record and pLannotate feature annotations shown in this document.]
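Description:
pCE41 is a pUC19-based plasmid of about 4.3 kb that supplies the guide RNA half of a two-part "LEUpOUT" CRISPR genome-editing system for the yeast Candida auris. It is meant to be used with a companion Cas9 expression construct, pCE38. In E. coli it is maintained at high copy from the ColE1/pUC origin and selected with ampicillin through the β-lactamase gene and its native promoter. Remnants of the pUC lac region (lac promoter, CAP binding site and a short lacI fragment) are also annotated.

The roughly 2.1 kb insert is recorded as "HYG 2 of 2", the SNR52 promoter, an ADE2-targeting guide, the conserved gRNA portion and "C. auris LEU2 2 of 2". The feature table agrees with this layout. It shows a partial hygromycin phosphotransferase (hph) coding sequence, then further downstream the Streptococcus pyogenes Cas9 gRNA scaffold, and then a partial LEU2 (3-isopropylmalate dehydrogenase) coding sequence. This last feature was matched by homology to the S. cerevisiae protein, although the record gives the insert species as C. auris. The SNR52 promoter and the ADE2 spacer are not annotated separately but presumably lie in the gap between hph and the scaffold; SNR52 is an RNA polymerase III promoter commonly used to drive guide expression in yeasts.

The "2 of 2" labels indicate that the hygromycin marker and the LEU2 sequence are each incomplete in this plasmid. The remaining portions are presumably carried by the Cas9 partner, so that a functional hygromycin resistance marker would be reconstituted only when both pieces combine, with the LEU2 sequence likely directing integration, although the record does not spell out this mechanism. The associated publication describes the system as markerless, which suggests the integrated cassette can be removed after editing. The ADE2 guide makes pCE41 a ready-made ADE2-targeting construct.
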