Addgene plasmid #174433: pCE41
Purpose: C. auris LEUpOUT HYG marker gRNA expression construct. Use with pCE38 CAS9 expression construct.
Depositing lab: Clarissa Nobile. Depositing organization: University of California, Merced. Publication: A Markerless CRISPR-Mediated System for Genome Editing in Candida auris Reveals a Conserved Role for Cas5 in the Caspofungin Response. Ennis CL, Hernday AD, Nobile CJ. Microbiol Spectr. 2021 Dec 22;9(3):e0182021. doi: 10.1128/Spectrum.01820-21. Epub 2021 Nov 3. PubMed 34730409.
Backbone
  Vector backbone: pUC19
  Backbone size w/o insert (bp): 2242
  Total vector size (bp): 4307
  Vector type: Bacterial Expression, Yeast Expression, CRISPR
  Selectable markers: Hygromycin ; (HYG)
Growth in bacteria
  Bacterial resistance: Ampicillin, 100 μg/mL
  Growth temperature: 37°C
  Growth strain: DH5alpha
  Copy number: High Copy
Gene/Insert
  Gene/Insert name: HYG 2 of 2, pSNR52, ADE2 gRNA, gRNA conserved, C. auris LEU2 2 of 2
  Species: Candida auris
  Insert size (bp): 2070
  Cloning method: Ligation Independent Cloning
  Sequencing primers: 5′ cacatttccccgaaaagtg; 3′ CTCACTGCCCGCTTTCCAGT
Terms and licenses: Academic/Nonprofit Terms; Industry Terms: Not Available to Industry
How to cite: pCE41 was a gift from Clarissa Nobile (Addgene plasmid # 174433 ; http://n2t.net/addgene:174433 ; RRID:Addgene_174433)
